Addgene plasmid #221381: pcU6.3_gRNA_c1
Purpose: (Empty Backbone) Chicken-specific U6 sgRNA expression mini-vector with 10x capture sequence 1
Depositing lab: James Briscoe & Tatjana Sauka-Spengler. Depositing organization: Francis Crick Institute.
Backbone
  Vector backbone: pcU6.3
  Backbone size (bp): 3518
  Modifications to backbone: 10x capture sequence 1 insertion
  Vector type: CRISPR
  Promoter: G. gallus U6.3
Growth in bacteria
  Bacterial resistance: Tetracycline, 10 μg/mL
  Growth temperature: 37°C
  Growth strain: NEB Stable
  Copy number: High Copy
Gene/Insert
  Cloning method: Gibson Cloning
Terms and licenses: Academic/Nonprofit Terms; Industry Terms: Not Available to Industry
Depositor comments: BsmBI cut sites flanking the gRNA spacer. gRNA to be inserted.
How to cite: pcU6.3_gRNA_c1 was a gift from James Briscoe & Tatjana Sauka-Spengler (Addgene plasmid # 221381 ; http://n2t.net/addgene:221381 ; RRID:Addgene_221381)
