[The description below was written by a language model from this plasmid's Addgene catalogue record and pLannotate feature annotations shown in this document.]
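Description:
pcU6.3_gRNA_c1 is a compact (about 3.5 kb) CRISPR guide RNA expression plasmid supplied as an empty backbone, designed for use in chicken cells or embryos. It is derived from the pcU6.3 mini-vector, in which the Gallus gallus U6.3 promoter, an RNA polymerase III promoter suited to small RNA transcription, drives an sgRNA for the Streptococcus pyogenes Cas9 system. No spacer is present: the depositor notes that BsmBI sites flank the spacer position, so a user-chosen targeting sequence can be inserted there by type IIS cloning.

The distinguishing modification is the insertion of 10x capture sequence 1 into the guide scaffold, added by Gibson cloning. This sequence lets the sgRNA be captured directly on single-cell sequencing beads, so guide identity can be read alongside each cell's transcriptome in pooled perturbation screens. It probably also explains why the automated annotation detects the scaffold only as two separate fragments (a partial tracrRNA and a partial gRNA scaffold) with a gap between them. The chicken U6.3 promoter itself is not called in the feature table, but presumably lies in the unannotated region upstream of the scaffold.

In bacteria the plasmid replicates at high copy from a ColE1/pUC-type origin and is selected with tetracycline through a tet promoter–driven TcR efflux gene. The table also lists rrnB T1 and T2 terminators, a T7 promoter, and short fragments of lacI, KanR and an RSF origin. These fragments appear to be non-functional remnants or spurious short matches. The plasmid carries no Cas9, which must be provided separately.
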