Features (pLannotate 1.2.2; 12 found; start..end, strand, type, name):
      1..54      -  CDS            lacI (fragment): lac repressor; lacI; The lac repressor binds to the lac operator to inhibit transcription in E. coli. This inhibition can be relieved by adding lactose or isopropyl-β-D-thiogalactopyranoside (IPTG).
     56..180     -  rep_origin     RSF ori (fragment): Plasmids containing the RSF 1030 origin of replication can be propagated in E. coli cells that contain additional plasmids with compatible origins.
    196..224     +  promoter       tet promoter: E. coli promoter for tetracycline efflux protein gene
    272..1462    +  CDS            TcR: tetracycline efflux protein; tet; confers resistance to tetracycline
   1560..1634    +  CDS            KanR (fragment): aminoglycoside phosphotransferase; aphA-3; confers resistance to kanamycin
   1637..1655    -  promoter       T7 promoter: promoter for bacteriophage T7 RNA polymerase
   2098..2142    +  misc_RNA       tracrRNA (fragment): trans-activating CRISPR RNA for the Streptococcus pyogenes CRISPR/Cas9 system
   2172..2191    +  misc_RNA       gRNA scaffold (fragment): guide RNA scaffold for the Streptococcus pyogenes CRISPR/Cas9 system
   2367..2955    +  rep_origin     ori: high-copy-number ColE1/pMB1/pBR322/pUC origin of replication
   3138..3230    +  CDS            lacI (fragment): lac repressor; lacI; The lac repressor binds to the lac operator to inhibit transcription in E. coli. This inhibition can be relieved by adding lactose or isopropyl-β-D-thiogalactopyranoside (IPTG).
   3285..3312    -  terminator     rrnB T2 terminator: transcription terminator T2 from the E. coli rrnB gene
   3444..3487    +  terminator     rrnB T1 terminator: Escherichia coli rrnB; transcription terminator T1 from the E. coli rrnB gene
>Addgene plasmid #221381 | pcU6.3_gRNA_c1 | addgene full sequence | sequence record 454411 | Addgene NGS Result
CTGCATTAATGAATCGGCCAACGCGCGGGGAGAGGCGGTTTGCGTATTGGGCGCTCTTCCGCTTCCTCGC
TCACTGACTCGCTGCGCTCGGTCGTTCGGCTGCGGCGAGCGGTATCAGCTCACTCAAAGGCGGTAATACG
GTTATCCACAGAATCAGGGGATAACGCAGGAAAGAACATGAATTAATTCTCATGTTTGACAGCTTATCAT
CGATTAGCTTTAATGCGGTAGTTTATCACAGTTAAATTGCTAACGCAGTCAGGCACCGTGTATGAAATCT
AACAATGCGCTCATCGTCATCCTCGGCACCGTCACCCTGGATGCTGTAGGCATAGGCTTGGTTATGCCGG
TACTGCCGGGCCTCTTGCGGGATATCGTCCATTCCGACAGCATCGCCAGTCACTATGGCGTGCTGCTAGC
GCTATATGCGTTGATGCAATTTCTATGCGCACCCGTTCTCGGAGCACTGTCCGACCGCTTTGGCCGCCGC
CCAGTCCTGCTCGCTTCGCTACTTGGAGCCACTATCGACTACGCGATCATGGCGACCACACCCGTCCTGT
GGATTCTCTACGCCGGACGCATCGTGGCCGGCATCACCGGCGCCACAGGTGCGGTTGCTGGCGCCTATAT
CGCCGACATCACCGATGGGGAAGATCGGGCTCGCCACTTCGGGCTCATGAGCGCTTGTTTCGGCGTGGGT
ATGGTGGCAGGCCCCGTGGCCGGGGGACTGTTGGGCGCCATCTCCTTACATGCACCATTCCTTGCGGCGG
CGGTGCTCAACGGCCTCAACCTACTACTGGGCTGCTTCCTAATGCAGGAGTCGCATAAGGGAGAGCGCCG
ACCCATGCCCTTGAGAGCCTTCAACCCAGTCAGCTCCTTCCGGTGGGCGCGGGGCATGACTATCGTCGCC
GCACTTATGACTGTCTTCTTTATCATGCAACTCGTAGGACAGGTGCCGGCAGCGCTCTGGGTCATTTTCG
GCGAGGACCGCTTTCGCTGGAGCGCGACGATGATCGGCCTGTCGCTTGCGGTATTCGGAATCTTGCACGC
CCTCGCTCAAGCCTTCGTCACTGGTCCCGCCACCAAACGTTTCGGCGAGAAGCAGGCCATTATCGCCGGC
ATGGCGGCCGACGCGCTGGGCTACGTCTTGCTGGCGTTCGCGACGCGAGGCTGGATGGCCTTCCCCATTA
TGATTCTTCTCGCTTCCGGCGGCATCGGGATGCCCGCGTTGCAGGCCATGCTGTCCAGGCAGGTAGATGA
CGACCATCAGGGACAGCTTCAAGGATCGCTCGCGGCTCTTACCAGCCTAACTTCGATCATTGGACCGCTG
ATCGTCACGGCGATTTATGCCGCCTCGGCGAGCACATGGAACGGGTTGGCATGGATTGTAGGCGCCGCCC
TATACCTTGTCTGCCTCCCCGCGTTGCGTCGCGGTGCATGGAGCCGGGCCACCTCGACCTGAATGGAAGC
CGGCGGCACCTCGCTAACGGATTCACCACTCCAAGAATTGGAGCCAATCAATTCTTGCGGAGAACTGTGA
ATGCGCAAACCAACCCTTGATCGGGGAAGAACAGTATGTCGAGCTATTTTTTGACTTACTGGGGATCAAG
CCTGATTGGGAGAAAATAAAATATCCCCTATAGTGAGTCGTATTACATGGTCATAGCTGTTTCCTGGCAG
CTCTGGCCCGTGTCTCAAAATCTCTGATGTTACATTGCACAAGATAAAAATATCATCATGCCTCCTCTAG
AGGTCTCAGGACCGCGGCCGCTCCTTCAGGCACTGCCGACGACAGCCCAGGCGGAGGTCCTGAGCGCCGG
CGCCAAATTTGCATAAAGAGCTACCCAGAAGCCCTCGCGCGCGGAAACGGGCAAAAAAGGGCTTCTAATA
TGGAAATATTACGCCGAATCGCGTCACAAATTGGCTAAGCGGGCCTAAGAGTTAACAAGATGTGCTATTA
AGCGGAGCCTTTTGGTGGGAAGAAACGGAACAGTCACTGTGTTCTAAAAGAACTTGCAGGATGAGCCTTT
AAATACCGCAGTCTCGACGCTCTTAGTCGGAGACGTTGATTTCGTCTCTGTTTAAGAGCTATGCTGGAAA
CAGCATAGCAAGTTTAAATAAGGCTAGTCCGTTATCAACTTGGCCGCTTTAAGGCCGGTCCTAGCAAGGC
CAAGTGGCACCGAGTCGGTGCTTTTTTGTTTTCCATATTTTTTTCGCATTGCTTTCCTTGGCTTTTACAC
CCTTACGCAGCCTCGCCCCCTTTTCCCAGGGAGACCCTCGAGCCACCCATGACCAAAATCCCTTAACGTG
AGTTACGCGTCGTTCCACTGAGCGTCAGACCCCGTAGAAAAGATCAAAGGATCTTCTTGAGATCCTTTTT
TTCTGCGCGTAATCTGCTGCTTGCAAACAAAAAAACCACCGCTACCAGCGGTGGTTTGTTTGCCGGATCA
AGAGCTACCAACTCTTTTTCCGAAGGTAACTGGCTTCAGCAGAGCGCAGATACCAAATACTGTTCTTCTA
GTGTAGCCGTAGTTAGGCCACCACTTCAAGAACTCTGTAGCACCGCCTACATACCTCGCTCTGCTAATCC
TGTTACCAGTGGCTGCTGCCAGTGGCGATAAGTCGTGTCTTACCGGGTTGGACTCAAGACGATAGTTACC
GGATAAGGCGCAGCGGTCGGGCTGAACGGGGGGTTCGTGCACACAGCCCAGCTTGGAGCGAACGACCTAC
ACCGAACTGAGATACCTACAGCGTGAGCTATGAGAAAGCGCCACGCTTCCCGAAGGGAGAAAGGCGGACA
GGTATCCGGTAAGCGGCAGGGTCGGAACAGGAGAGCGCACGAGGGAGCTTCCAGGGGGAAACGCCTGGTA
TCTTTATAGTCCTGTCGGGTTTCGCCACCTCTGACTTGAGCGTCGATTTTTGTGATGCTCGTCAGGGGGG
CGGAGCCTATGGAAAAACGCCAGCAACGCGGCCTTTTTACGGTTCCTGGCCTTTTGCTGGCCTTTTGCTC
ACATGTTCTTTCCTGCGTTATCCCCTGATTCTGTGGATAACCGTATTACCGCCTTTGAGTGAGCTGATAC
CGCTCGCCGCAGCCGAACGACCGAGCGCAGCGAGTCAGTGAGCGAGGAAGCGGAAGAGCGCCCAATACGC
AAACCGCCTCTCCCCGCGCGTTGGCCGATTCATTAATGCAGCTGGCACGACAGGTTTCCCGACTGGAAAG
CGGGCAGTGAGCGCAACGCAATTAATACGCGTACCGCTAGCCAGGAAGAGTTTGTAGAAACGCAAAAAGG
CCATCCGTCAGGATGGCCTTCTGCTTAGTTTGATGCCTGGCAGTTTATGGCGGGCGTCCTGCCCGCCACC
CTCCGGGCCGTTGCTTCACAACGTTCAAATCCGCTCCCGGCGGATTTGTCCTACTCAGGAGAGCGTTCAC
CGACAAACAACAGATAAAACGAAAGGCCCAGTCTTCCGACTGAGCCTTTCGTTTTATTTGATGCCTGGCA
GTTCCCTACTCTCGCGTT
